>Addgene plasmid #177226 | bU6-sgNeo1-mU6-sgLkb1_1st-hU6-sgNT | addgene full sequence | sequence record 351955 | Addgene NGS Result
CGCTTGTTACACCCTGTGAGCCTGCATGGGATGGATGACCCGGAGAGAGAAGTATTAGAGTGGAGGTTTG
ACAGCCGCCTAGCATTTCATCACATGGCCCGAGAGCTGCATCCGGACTGTACTGGGTCTCTCTGGTTAGA
CCAGATCTGAGCCTGGGAGCTCTCTGGCTAACTAGGGAACCCACTGCTTAAGCCTCAATAAAGCTTGCCT
TGAGTGCTTCAAGTAGTGTGTGCCCGTCTGTTGTGTGACTCTGGTAACTAGAGATCCCTCAGACCCTTTT
AGTCAGTGTGGAAAATCTCTAGCAGCATGTGAGCAAAAGGCCAGCAAAAGGCCAGGAACCGTAAAAAGGC
CGCGTTGCTGGCGTTTTTCCATAGGCTCCGCCCCCCTGACGAGCATCACAAAAATCGACGCTCAAGTCAG
AGGTGGCGAAACCCGACAGGACTATAAAGATACCAGGCGTTTCCCCCTGGAAGCTCCCTCGTGCGCTCTC
CTGTTCCGACCCTGCCGCTTACCGGATACCTGTCCGCCTTTCTCCCTTCGGGAAGCGTGGCGCTTTCTCA
TAGCTCACGCTGTAGGTATCTCAGTTCGGTGTAGGTCGTTCGCTCCAAGCTGGGCTGTGTGCACGAACCC
CCCGTTCAGCCCGACCGCTGCGCCTTATCCGGTAACTATCGTCTTGAGTCCAACCCGGTAAGACACGACT
TATCGCCACTGGCAGCAGCCACTGGTAACAGGATTAGCAGAGCGAGGTATGTAGGCGGTGCTACAGAGTT
CTTGAAGTGGTGGCCTAACTACGGCTACACTAGAAGAACAGTATTTGGTATCTGCGCTCTGCTGAAGCCA
GTTACCTTCGGAAAAAGAGTTGGTAGCTCTTGATCCGGCAAACAAACCACCGCTGGTAGCGGTGGTTTTT
TTGTTTGCAAGCAGCAGATTACGCGCAGAAAAAAAGGATCTCAAGAAGATCCTTTGATCTTTTCTACGGG
GTCTGACGCTCAGTGGAACGAAAACTCACGTTAAGGGATTTTGGTCATGAGATTATCAAAAAGGATCTTC
ACCTAGATCCTTTTAAATTAAAAATGAAGTTTTAAATCAATCTAAAGTATATATGAGTAAACTTGGTCTG
ACAGTTACCAATGCTTAATCAGTGAGGCACCTATCTCAGCGATCTGTCTATTTCGTTCATCCATAGTTGC
CTGACTCCCCGTCGTGTAGATAACTACGATACGGGAGGGCTTACCATCTGGCCCCAGTGCTGCAATGATA
CCGCGAGACCCACGCTCACCGGCTCCAGATTTATCAGCAATAAACCAGCCAGCCGGAAGGGCCGAGCGCA
GAAGTGGTCCTGCAACTTTATCCGCCTCCATCCAGTCTATTAATTGTTGCCGGGAAGCTAGAGTAAGTAG
TTCGCCAGTTAATAGTTTGCGCAACGTTGTTGCCATTGCTACAGGCATCGTGGTGTCACGCTCGTCGTTT
GGTATGGCTTCATTCAGCTCCGGTTCCCAACGATCAAGGCGAGTTACATGATCCCCCATGTTGTGCAAAA
AAGCGGTTAGCTCCTTCGGTCCTCCGATCGTTGTCAGAAGTAAGTTGGCCGCAGTGTTATCACTCATGGT
TATGGCAGCACTGCATAATTCTCTTACTGTCATGCCATCCGTAAGATGCTTTTCTGTGACTGGTGAGTAC
TCAACCAAGTCATTCTGAGAATAGTGTATGCGGCGACCGAGTTGCTCTTGCCCGGCGTCAATACGGGATA
ATACCGCGCCACATAGCAGAACTTTAAAAGTGCTCATCATTGGAAAACGTTCTTCGGGGCGAAAACTCTC
AAGGATCTTACCGCTGTTGAGATCCAGTTCGATGTAACCCACTCGTGCACCCAACTGATCTTCAGCATCT
TTTACTTTCACCAGCGTTTCTGGGTGAGCAAAAACAGGAAGGCAAAATGCCGCAAAAAAGGGAATAAGGG
CGACACGGAAATGTTGAATACTCATACTCTTCCTTTTTCAATATTATTGAAGCATTTATCAGGGTTATTG
TCTCATGAGCGGATACATATTTGAATGTATTTAGAAAAATAAACAAATAGGGGTTCCGCGCACATTTCCC
CGAAAAGTGCCACCTGACGTCGACGGATCGGGAGATCTCCCGATCCCCTATGGTGCACTCTCAGTACAAT
CTGCTCTGATGCCGCATAGTTAAGCCAGTATCTGCTCCCTGCTTGTGTGTTGGAGGTCGCTGAGTAGTGC
GCGAGCAAAATTTAAGCTACAACAAGGCAAGGCTTGACCGACAATTGCATGAAGAATCTGCTTAGGGTTA
GGCGTTTTGCGCTGCTTCGCGATGTACGGGCCAGATATACGCGTTGACATTGATTATTGACTAGTTATTA
ATAGTAATCAATTACGGGGTCATTAGTTCATAGCCCATATATGGAGTTCCGCGTTACATAACTTACGGTA
AATGGCCCGCCTGGCTGACCGCCCAACGACCCCCGCCCATTGACGTCAATAATGACGTATGTTCCCATAG
TAACGCCAATAGGGACTTTCCATTGACGTCAATGGGTGGAGTATTTACGGTAAACTGCCCACTTGGCAGT
ACATCAAGTGTATCATATGCCAAGTACGCCCCCTATTGACGTCAATGACGGTAAATGGCCCGCCTGGCAT
TATGCCCAGTACATGACCTTATGGGACTTTCCTACTTGGCAGTACATCTACGTATTAGTCATCGCTATTA
CCATGGTGATGCGGTTTTGGCAGTACATCAATGGGCGTGGATAGCGGTTTGACTCACGGGGATTTCCAAG
TCTCCACCCCATTGACGTCAATGGGAGTTTGTTTTGGCACCAAAATCAACGGGACTTTCCAAAATGTCGT
AACAACTCCGCCCCATTGACGCAAATGGGCGGTAGGCGTGTACGGTGGGAGGTCTATATAAGCAGCGCGT
TTTGCCTGTACTGGGTCTCTCTGGTTAGACCAGATCTGAGCCTGGGAGCTCTCTGGCTAACTAGGGAACC
CACTGCTTAAGCCTCAATAAAGCTTGCCTTGAGTGCTTCAAGTAGTGTGTGCCCGTCTGTTGTGTGACTC
TGGTAACTAGAGATCCCTCAGACCCTTTTAGTCAGTGTGGAAAATCTCTAGCAGTGGCGCCCGAACAGGG
ACTTGAAAGCGAAAGGGAAACCAGAGGAGCTCTCTCGACGCAGGACTCGGCTTGCTGAAGCGCGCACGGC
AAGAGGCGAGGGGCGGCGACTGGTGAGTACGCCAAAAATTTTGACTAGCGGAGGCTAGAAGGAGAGAGAT
GGGTGCGAGAGCGTCAGTATTAAGCGGGGGAGAATTAGATCGCGATGGGAAAAAATTCGGTTAAGGCCAG
GGGGAAAGAAAAAATATAAATTAAAACATATAGTATGGGCAAGCAGGGAGCTAGAACGATTCGCAGTTAA
TCCTGGCCTGTTAGAAACATCAGAAGGCTGTAGACAAATACTGGGACAGCTACAACCATCCCTTCAGACA
GGATCAGAAGAACTTAGATCATTATATAATACAGTAGCAACCCTCTATTGTGTGCATCAAAGGATAGAGA
TAAAAGACACCAAGGAAGCTTTAGACAAGATAGAGGAAGAGCAAAACAAAAGTAAGACCACCGCACAGCA
AGCGGCCGGCCGCTGATCTTCAGACCTGGAGGAGGAGATATGAGGGACAATTGGAGAAGTGAATTATATA
AATATAAAGTAGTAAAAATTGAACCATTAGGAGTAGCACCCACCAAGGCAAAGAGAAGAGTGGTGCAGAG
AGAAAAAAGAGCAGTGGGAATAGGAGCTTTGTTCCTTGGGTTCTTGGGAGCAGCAGGAAGCACTATGGGC
GCAGCGTCAATGACGCTGACGGTACAGGCCAGACAATTATTGTCTGGTATAGTGCAGCAGCAGAACAATT
TGCTGAGGGCTATTGAGGCGCAACAGCATCTGTTGCAACTCACAGTCTGGGGCATCAAGCAGCTCCAGGC
AAGAATCCTGGCTGTGGAAAGATACCTAAAGGATCAACAGCTCCTGGGGATTTGGGGTTGCTCTGGAAAA
CTCATTTGCACCACTGCTGTGCCTTGGAATGCTAGTTGGAGTAATAAATCTCTGGAACAGATTTGGAATC
ACACGACCTGGATGGAGTGGGACAGAGAAATTAACAATTACACAAGCTTAATACACTCCTTAATTGAAGA
ATCGCAAAACCAGCAAGAAAAGAATGAACAAGAATTATTGGAATTAGATAAATGGGCAAGTTTGTGGAAT
TGGTTTAACATAACAAATTGGCTGTGGTATATAAAATTATTCATAATGATAGTAGGAGGCTTGGTAGGTT
TAAGAATAGTTTTTGCTGTACTTTCTATAGTGAATAGAGTTAGGCAGGGATATTCACCATTATCGTTTCA
GACCCACCTCCCAACCCCGAGGGGACCCGACAGGCCCGAAGGAATAGAAGAAGAAGGTGGAGAGAGAGAC
AGAGACAGATCCATTCGATTAGTGAACGGATCGGCACTGCGTGCGCCAATTCTGCAGACAAATGGCAGTA
TTCATCCACAATTTTAAAAGAAAAGGGGGGATTGGGGGGTACAGTGCAGGGGAAAGAATAGTAGACATAA
TAGCAACAGACATACAAACTAAAGAATTACAAAAACAAATTACAAAAATTCAAAATTTTCGGGTTTATTA
CAGGGACAGCAGAGATCCAGTTTGGTTAGTACCGGGCCCGCTCTAGCCCTGCAGGAACTGTTTAAACTGT
CGTGACCGAGCTTGTCTGCCCGCGCAGTCCACTAGACAGACGCGCAGAGGTCGGGCGGGCCTAGGGCCAA
TTTCCCATGGTTCCCTTCATTTGCATATATGATGTAATAAGGTTATGGAGACTATTAAACTTAGCCCTAA
TCAAACTATATGATGATAATGTGTGTGGTACAAAAGGTCATAACTTATTATATACTTTGAAACTTAAAAA
AGGGTTACAGTTTAGTCACCATAACTGTAAAATTTTTTCTATTCTTAGCTTTATATAGTTCTTGAGAGGC
CATGTTTATGGTCATGGCTGATGCAATGCGGGTTTAAGAGCTAAGCTGGAAACAGCATAGCAAGTTTAAA
TAAGGCTAGTCCGTTATCAACTTGAAAAAGTGGCACCGAGTCGGTGCTTTTTTTCCAGTCTGACTATCAC
GATTGATCCGACGCGCCATCTCTAGGCCCGCGCCGGCCCCCTCGCACGGACTTGTGGGAGAAGCTCGGCT
ACTCCCCTGCCCCGGTTAATTTGCATATAATATTTCCTAGTAACTATAGAGGCTTAATGTGCGATAAAAG
ACAGATAATCTGTTCTTTTTAATACTAGCTACATTTTACATGATAGGCTTGGATTTCTATAAGAGATACA
AATACTAAATTATTATTTTAAAAAACAGCACAAAAGGAAACTCACCCTAACTGTAAAGTAATTGTGTGTT
TTGAGACTATAAGTATCCCTTGGAGAACCACCTTGTTGGTGGTGGGCCGCAGTCACAAGTTTGAGAGCTA
AGCAGAAAGCTGCATAGCAAGTTCAAATAAGGCTAGTCCGTACACAACTTGAAAAAGTGGCAGCCGAGTC
GGCTGCTTTTTTTGCTCGAATCTACACTCAGCTATGGCGCGCCCCAAGGTCGGGCAGGAAGAGGGCCTAT
TTCCCATGATTCCTTCATATTTGCATATACGATACAAGGCTGTTAGAGAGATAATTGGAATTAATTTGAC
TGTAAACACAAAGATATTAGTACAAAATACGTGACGTAGAAAGTAATAATTTCTTGGGTAGTTTGCAGTT
TTAAAATTATGTTTTAAAATGGACTATCATATGCTTACCGTAACTTGAAAGTATTTCGATTTCTTGGCTT
TATATATCTTGTGGAAAGCCAGAAACATGGCGAGGTATTCGGCTCCGCGGTTTCAGAGCTAAGCACAAGA
GTGCATAGCAAGTTGAAATAAGGCTAGTCCGTTTACAACTTGAAAAAGTGGCACCCGAGTCGGGTGCTTT
TTTTGTTTGGCGCGCCTATGGCTTAATTAACATGGCGGCCGCATTCTACCGGGTAGGGGAGGCGCTTTTC
CCAAGGCAGTCTGGAGCATGCGCTTTAGCAGCCCCGCTGGGCACTTGGCGCTACACAAGTGGCCTCTGGC
CTCGCACACATTCCACATCCACCGGTAGGCGCCAACCGGCTCCGTTCTTTGGTGGCCCCTTCGCGCCACC
TTCTACTCCTCCCCTAGTCAGGAAGTTCCCCCCCGCCCCGCAGCTCGCGTCGTGCAGGACGTGACAAATG
GAAGTAGCACGTCTCACTAGTCTCGTGCAGATGGACAGCACCGCTGAGCAATGGAAGCGGGTAGGCCTTT
GGGGCAGCGGCCAATAGCAGCTTTGCTCCTTCGCTTTCTGGGCTCAGAGGCTGGGAAGGGGTGGGTCCGG
GGGCGGGCTCAGGGGCGGGCTCAGGGGCGGGGCGGGCGCCCGAAGGTCCTCCGGAGGCCCGGCATTCTGC
ACGCTTCAAAAGCGCACGTCTGCCGCGCTGTTCTCCTCTTCCTCATCTCCGGGACCCGGGATGCCCAAGA
AGAAGAGGAAGGTGTCCAATTTACTGACCGTACACCAAAATTTGCCTGCATTACCGGTCGATGCAACGAG
TGATGAGGTTCGCAAGAACCTGATGGACATGTTCAGGGATCGCCAGGCGTTTTCTGAGCATACCTGGAAA
ATGCTTCTGTCCGTTTGCCGGTCGTGGGCGGCATGGTGCAAGTTGAATAACCGGAAATGGTTTCCCGCAG
AACCTGAAGATGTTCGCGATTATCTTCTATATCTTCAGGCGCGCGGTCTGGCAGTAAAAACTATCCAGCA
ACATTTGGGCCAGCTAAACATGCTTCATCGTCGGTCCGGGCTGCCACGACCAAGTGACAGCAATGCTGTT
TCACTGGTTATGCGGCGGATCCGAAAAGAAAACGTTGATGCCGGTGAACGTGCAAAACAGGCTCTAGCGT
TCGAACGCACTGATTTCGACCAGGTTCGTTCACTCATGGAAAATAGCGATCGCTGCCAGGATATACGTAA
TCTGGCATTTCTGGGGATTGCTTATAACACCCTGTTACGTATAGCCGAAATTGCCAGGATCAGGGTTAAA
GATATCTCACGTACTGACGGTGGGAGAATGTTAATCCATATTGGCAGAACGAAAACGCTGGTTAGCACCG
CAGGTGTAGAGAAGGCACTTAGCCTGGGGGTAACTAAACTGGTCGAGCGATGGATTTCCGTCTCTGGTGT
AGCTGATGATCCGAATAACTACCTGTTTTGCCGGGTCAGAAAAAATGGTGTTGCCGCGCCATCTGCCACC
AGCCAGCTATCAACTCGCGCCCTGGAAGGGATTTTTGAAGCAACTCATCGATTGATTTACGGCGCTAAGG
ATGACTCTGGTCAGAGATACCTGGCCTGGTCTGGACACAGTGCCCGTGTCGGAGCCGCGCGAGATATGGC
CCGCGCTGGAGTTTCAATACCGGAGATCATGCAAGCTGGTGGCTGGACCAATGTAAATATTGTCATGAAC
TATATCCGTAACCTGGATAGTGAAACAGGGGCAATGGTGCGCCTGCTGGAAGATGGCGATTAGCCATGTT
TAAGGGTTCCGGTTCCACTAGGTACAATTCGATATCAAGCTTATCGATAATCAACCTCTGGATTACAAAA
TTTGTGAAAGATTGACTGGTATTCTTAACTATGTTGCTCCTTTTACGCTATGTGGATACGCTGCTTTAAT
GCCTTTGTATCATGCTATTGCTTCCCGTATGGCTTTCATTTTCTCCTCCTTGTATAAATCCTGGTTGCTG
TCTCTTTATGAGGAGTTGTGGCCCGTTGTCAGGCAACGTGGCGTGGTGTGCACTGTGTTTGCTGACGCAA
CCCCCACTGGTTGGGGCATTGCCACCACCTGTCAGCTCCTTTCCGGGACTTTCGCTTTCCCCCTCCCTAT
TGCCACGGCGGAACTCATCGCCGCCTGCCTTGCCCGCTGCTGGACAGGGGCTCGGCTGTTGGGCACTGAC
AATTCCGTGGTGTTGTCGGGGAAATCATCGTCCTTTCCTTGGCTGCTCGCCTGTGTTGCCACCTGGATTC
TGCGCGGGACGTCCTTCTGCTACGTCCCTTCGGCCCTCAATCCAGCGGACCTTCCTTCCCGCGGCCTGCT
GCCGGCTCTGCGGCCTCTTCCGCGTCTTCGCCTTCGCCCTCAGACGAGTCGGATCTCCCTTTGGGCCGCC
TCCCCGCATCGATACCGTCGACCTCGATCGAGACCTAGAAAAACATGGAGCAATCACAAGTAGCAATACA
GCAGCTACCAATGCTGATTGTGCCTGGCTAGAAGCACAAGAGGAGGAGGAGGTGGGTTTTCCAGTCACAC
CTCAGGTACCTTTAAGACCAATGACTTACAAGGCAGCTGTAGATCTTAGCCACTTTTTAAAAGAAAAGGG
GGGACTGGAAGGGCTAATTCACTCCCAACGAAGACAAGATATCCTTGATCTGTGGATCTACCACACACAA
GGCTACTTCCCTGATTGGCAGAACTACACACCAGGGCCAGGGATCAGATATCCACTGACCTTTGGATGGT
GCTACAAGCTAGTACCAGTTGAGCAAGAGAAGGTAGAAGAAGCCAATGAAGGAGAGAACACC
Features (pLannotate 1.2.2; 22 found; start..end, strand, type, name):
    124..304     +  LTR            5' LTR (truncated): truncated 5' long terminal repeat (LTR) from HIV-1
    366..954     -  rep_origin     ori: high-copy-number ColE1/pMB1/pBR322/pUC origin of replication
   1125..1985    -  CDS            AmpR: β-lactamase; bla; confers resistance to ampicillin, carbenicillin, and related antibiotics
   1986..2090    -  promoter       AmpR promoter: bla
   2149..2201    -  misc_feature   bom (fragment): basis of mobility region from pBR322
   2356..2735    +  enhancer       CMV enhancer: human cytomegalovirus immediate early enhancer
   2736..2935    +  promoter       CMV promoter: human cytomegalovirus (CMV) immediate early promoter
   2953..3133    +  LTR            5' LTR (truncated): truncated 5' long terminal repeat (LTR) from HIV-1
   3180..3305    +  misc_feature   HIV-1 Ψ: packaging signal of human immunodeficiency virus type 1
   3289..3627    +  CDS            HIV-1 gag (fragment): gag protein from human immunodeficiency virus 1; gag
   3802..4035    +  misc_feature   RRE: The Rev response element (RRE) of HIV-1 allows for Rev-dependent mRNA export from the nucleus to the cytoplasm.
   4412..4512    +  CDS            Rev (fragment): human immunodeficiency virus 1 (HIV-1) Rev protein; rev; enhances nuclear export of unspliced and incompletely spliced viral mRNAs
   4562..4679    +  misc_feature   cPPT/CTS: central polypurine tract and central termination sequence of HIV-1
   5090..5157    +  misc_RNA       tracrRNA (fragment): trans-activating CRISPR RNA for the Streptococcus pyogenes CRISPR/Cas9 system
   5185..5487    +  promoter       U6 promoter: RNA polymerase III promoter for mouse U6 snRNA (Das et al., 1988)
   5661..5898    +  promoter       U6 promoter: RNA polymerase III promoter for human U6 snRNA
   6071..6563    +  promoter       PGK promoter: mouse phosphoglycerate kinase 1 promoter
   6593..7623    +  CDS            Cre (fragment): site-specific recombinase Cre is a site-specific recombinase from bacteriophage P1. Recombination occurs at loxP sequences.
   7656..7679    +  misc_feature   MCS (fragment): pBluescript multiple cloning site
   7679..8267    +  misc_feature   WPRE: woodchuck hepatitis virus posttranscriptional regulatory element
   8268..8287    +  misc_feature   MCS (fragment): pBluescript multiple cloning site
   8289..117     +  CDS            nef (fragment) (across the origin): NEF_HV1LA - Experimental evidence at protein level: Swiss-Prot protein existence level 1. Extracellular Nef protein targets CD4(+) T-lymphocytes for apoptosis by interacting with CXCR4 surface receptors. From Human immunodeficiency virus type 1 group M subtype B (isolate Lai) (HIV-1).
