[The description below was written by a language model from this plasmid's Addgene catalogue record and pLannotate feature annotations shown in this document.]
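Description:
bU6-sgNeo1-mU6-sgLkb1_1st-hU6-sgNT is a lentiviral transfer plasmid built on the pLL3.3 backbone that delivers three single-guide RNAs together with Cre recombinase. It is propagated in bacteria through a high-copy ColE1/pUC-type origin and selected with ampicillin via the β-lactamase gene. The viral portion has the usual HIV-1-derived layout. A CMV enhancer/promoter drives genomic RNA transcription from a truncated 5' LTR. This is followed by the Ψ packaging signal with a gag fragment, the Rev response element for Rev-dependent nuclear export, and the cPPT/CTS. A WPRE that boosts transcript expression and a second truncated LTR close the 3' end, where a residual nef fragment is also annotated.

The payload is a tandem array of three RNA polymerase III cassettes. According to the catalogue entry, a bovine U6 promoter drives a guide against the neomycin resistance gene, a mouse U6 promoter drives a guide against mouse Lkb1, and a human U6 promoter drives a non-targeting guide. The feature table annotates the mouse and human U6 promoters and one S. pyogenes tracrRNA scaffold fragment. The bovine U6 promoter and the remaining scaffolds were not detected by the automated annotation. Downstream, the mouse PGK promoter drives Cre, which recombines loxP sites.

No Cas9 is annotated on the plasmid, so it would have to be supplied by the recipient cells or animal. The record does not describe specific applications. The design nonetheless fits Cre-triggered activation or deletion of floxed alleles combined with CRISPR disruption of Lkb1. The Neo-targeting and non-targeting guides plausibly fill the other positions as controls.
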