Addgene plasmid #177226: bU6-sgNeo1-mU6-sgLkb1_1st-hU6-sgNT
Purpose: Expresses Neomycin (bU6), Lkb1 (mU6) and non-targeting(hU6) gRNAs and Cre-recombinase
Depositing lab: Monte Winslow. Depositing organization: Stanford University.
Backbone
  Vector backbone: pLL3.3
  Vector type: Lentiviral
Growth in bacteria
  Bacterial resistance: Ampicillin, 100 μg/mL
  Growth temperature: 37°C
  Growth strain: NEB Stable
  Copy number: High Copy
Gene/Insert
  Gene/Insert name: sgNeo1/sgLkb1_1st/sgNT1
  gRNA/shRNA sequence: TCATGGCTGATGCAATGCGG/GTGGTGGGCCGCAGTCACAA/GCGAGGTATTCGGCTCCGCG
  Species: M. musculus (mouse)
  Promoter: bU6/mU6/hU6
  Cloning method: Gibson Cloning
Terms and licenses: Academic/Nonprofit Terms; Industry Terms: Not Available to Industry
How to cite: bU6-sgNeo1-mU6-sgLkb1_1st-hU6-sgNT was a gift from Monte Winslow (Addgene plasmid # 177226 ; http://n2t.net/addgene:177226 ; RRID:Addgene_177226)
